Addgene plasmid #121827: IH601: pMAGIC (R4-R3) NLS-Sa Cas9-NLS
Purpose: pMAGIC R4-R3 entry plasmid, contains 2x NLS SaCas9 (nuclease) fusion for 3 or 4-component MultiSite Gateway Pro assembly.
Depositing lab: Christopher Newgard. Depositing organization: Duke University. Publication: Creation of versatile cloning platforms for transgene expression and dCas9-based epigenome editing. Haldeman JM, Conway AE, Arlotto ME, Slentz DH, Muoio DM, Becker TC, Newgard CB. Nucleic Acids Res. 2018 Dec 27. pii: 5264291. doi: 10.1093/nar/gky1286. PubMed 30590691.
Backbone
  Vector backbone: pDONR221 P4r-P3r
  Backbone manufacturer: Invitrogen
  Backbone size w/o insert (bp): 2664
  Vector type: Synthetic Biology ; pMAGIC Gateway Entry Plasmid
Growth in bacteria
  Bacterial resistance: Kanamycin, 50 μg/mL
  Growth temperature: 37°C
  Growth strain: DH5alpha
  Copy number: High Copy
Gene/Insert
  Gene/Insert name: Sa-Cas9 (open)
  Species: Synthetic
  Insert size (bp): 3267
  Tag / fusion protein: NLS (N terminal on insert); NLS (C terminal on insert)
  Cloning method: Gateway Cloning
  Sequencing primers: 5′ M13F; 3′ M13R
Terms and licenses: Academic/Nonprofit Terms; Industry Terms: Not Available to Industry
Depositor comments: PCR'd from Addgene #61591
How to cite: IH601: pMAGIC (R4-R3) NLS-Sa Cas9-NLS was a gift from Christopher Newgard (Addgene plasmid # 121827 ; http://n2t.net/addgene:121827 ; RRID:Addgene_121827)
