[The description below was written by a language model from this plasmid's Addgene catalogue record and pLannotate feature annotations shown in this document.]
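Description:
IH601: pMAGIC (R4-R3) NLS-Sa Cas9-NLS is a Gateway entry plasmid built on the Invitrogen pDONR221 P4r-P3r backbone and belongs to the pMAGIC modular cloning platform. It is a bacterial propagation and cloning intermediate rather than an expression vector. It replicates in E. coli from a high-copy ColE1/pUC-type origin and is selected with kanamycin through an aph(3')-Ia resistance gene. The annotated rrnB T1 and T2 terminators upstream of the cloning region are standard pDONR elements that insulate the insert from read-through transcription. The small lacI and lacZα fragments and the T7 promoter downstream of the insert are likewise backbone remnants.

The payload is a synthetic Staphylococcus aureus Cas9 nuclease coding sequence of about 3.3 kb, amplified from an earlier SaCas9 plasmid. According to the catalogue it carries a nuclear localization signal at each end. The feature table explicitly annotates only the C-terminal bipartite nucleoplasmin NLS. The short unannotated stretch before the Cas9 reading frame presumably holds the N-terminal signal. The insert is labelled "open", which probably means the frame is left open for fusion to a downstream module, although the record does not define the term. The cassette is flanked by attR-type recombination sites: the upstream site is annotated as attR1 overlapping an attB4 core, consistent with attR4, and the downstream site is attR3. No promoter or polyadenylation signal is present in the insert; these would be supplied by the other entry modules or the destination vector. The plasmid serves as the R4-R3 position component in three- or four-fragment MultiSite Gateway Pro LR assemblies, letting users combine nuclear-targeted SaCas9 with chosen modules to build custom genome-editing expression constructs.
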