Features (pLannotate 1.2.2; 12 found; start..end, strand, type, name):
    121..213     +  CDS            lacI (fragment): lac repressor; lacI; The lac repressor binds to the lac operator to inhibit transcription in E. coli. This inhibition can be relieved by adding lactose or isopropyl-β-D-thiogalactopyranoside (IPTG).
    268..295     -  terminator     rrnB T2 terminator: transcription terminator T2 from the E. coli rrnB gene
    427..470     +  terminator     rrnB T1 terminator: Escherichia coli rrnB; transcription terminator T1 from the E. coli rrnB gene
    517..553     -  CDS            lacZα (fragment): LacZα fragment of β-galactosidase; lacZ fragment
    603..722     -  protein_bind   attR1: mutant version of attR; recombination site for the Gateway® LR reaction LR Clonase™
    706..726     -  protein_bind   attB4: mutant version of attB; core recombination site for the Gateway® BP reaction BP Clonase™
    783..3938    +  CDS            cas9: CAS9_STAAU - Experimental evidence at protein level: Swiss-Prot protein existence level 1. CRISPR (clustered regularly interspaced short palindromic repeat) is an adaptive immune system that provides protection against mobile genetic elements (viruses, transposable elements and conjugative plasmids). CRISPR clusters contain spacers, sequences complementary to antecedent mobile elements, and target invading nucleic acids. CRISPR clusters are transcribed and processed into CRISPR RNA (crRNA). In type II CRISPR systems correct processing of pre-crRNA requires a trans- encoded small RNA (tracrRNA)
   3939..3986    +  CDS            nucleoplasmin NLS: bipartite nuclear localization signal from nucleoplasmin
   3994..4117    +  protein_bind   attR3: mutant version of attR; recombination site for the Gateway® LR reaction LR Clonase™
   4173..4191    -  promoter       T7 promoter: promoter for bacteriophage T7 RNA polymerase
   4325..5134    +  CDS            KanR: aminoglycoside phosphotransferase; aph(3')-Ia; confers resistance to kanamycin in bacteria or G418 (Geneticin®) in eukaryotes
   5281..5869    +  rep_origin     ori: high-copy-number ColE1/pMB1/pBR322/pUC origin of replication
>Addgene plasmid #121827 | IH601: pMAGIC (R4-R3) NLS-Sa Cas9-NLS | addgene full sequence | sequence record 237381 | Addgene NGS Result
CTTTCCTGCGTTATCCCCTGATTCTGTGGATAACCGTATTACCGCCTTTGAGTGAGCTGATACCGCTCGC
CGCAGCCGAACGACCGAGCGCAGCGAGTCAGTGAGCGAGGAAGCGGAAGAGCGCCCAATACGCAAACCGC
CTCTCCCCGCGCGTTGGCCGATTCATTAATGCAGCTGGCACGACAGGTTTCCCGACTGGAAAGCGGGCAG
TGAGCGCAACGCAATTAATACGCGTACCGCTAGCCAGGAAGAGTTTGTAGAAACGCAAAAAGGCCATCCG
TCAGGATGGCCTTCTGCTTAGTTTGATGCCTGGCAGTTTATGGCGGGCGTCCTGCCCGCCACCCTCCGGG
CCGTTGCTTCACAACGTTCAAATCCGCTCCCGGCGGATTTGTCCTACTCAGGAGAGCGTTCACCGACAAA
CAACAGATAAAACGAAAGGCCCAGTCTTCCGACTGAGCCTTTCGTTTTATTTGATGCCTGGCAGTTCCCT
ACTCTCGCGTTAACGCTAGCATGGATGTTTTCCCAGTCACGACGTTGTAAAACGACGGCCAGTCTTAAGC
TCGGGCCCCTACAGGTCACTAATACCATCTAAGTAGTTGATTCATAGTGACTGGATATGTTGTGTTTTAC
AGTATTATGTAGTCTGTTTTTTATGCAAAATCTAATTTAATATATTGATATTTATATCATTTTACGTTTC
TCGTTCAACTTTTCTATACAAAGTTGCCACCATGGCCCCAAAGAAGAAGCGGAAGGTCGGTATCCACGGA
GTCCCAGCAGCCAAGCGGAACTACATCCTGGGCCTGGACATCGGCATCACCAGCGTGGGCTACGGCATCA
TCGACTACGAGACACGGGACGTGATCGATGCCGGCGTGCGGCTGTTCAAAGAGGCCAACGTGGAAAACAA
CGAGGGCAGGCGGAGCAAGAGAGGCGCCAGAAGGCTGAAGCGGCGGAGGCGGCATAGAATCCAGAGAGTG
AAGAAGCTGCTGTTCGACTACAACCTGCTGACCGACCACAGCGAGCTGAGCGGCATCAACCCCTACGAGG
CCAGAGTGAAGGGCCTGAGCCAGAAGCTGAGCGAGGAAGAGTTCTCTGCCGCCCTGCTGCACCTGGCCAA
GAGAAGAGGCGTGCACAACGTGAACGAGGTGGAAGAGGACACCGGCAACGAGCTGTCCACCAAAGAGCAG
ATCAGCCGGAACAGCAAGGCCCTGGAAGAGAAATACGTGGCCGAACTGCAGCTGGAACGGCTGAAGAAAG
ACGGCGAAGTGCGGGGCAGCATCAACAGATTCAAGACCAGCGACTACGTGAAAGAAGCCAAACAGCTGCT
GAAGGTGCAGAAGGCCTACCACCAGCTGGACCAGAGCTTCATCGACACCTACATCGACCTGCTGGAAACC
CGGCGGACCTACTATGAGGGACCTGGCGAGGGCAGCCCCTTCGGCTGGAAGGACATCAAAGAATGGTACG
AGATGCTGATGGGCCACTGCACCTACTTCCCCGAGGAACTGCGGAGCGTGAAGTACGCCTACAACGCCGA
CCTGTACAACGCCCTGAACGACCTGAACAATCTCGTGATCACCAGGGACGAGAACGAGAAGCTGGAATAT
TACGAGAAGTTCCAGATCATCGAGAACGTGTTCAAGCAGAAGAAGAAGCCCACCCTGAAGCAGATCGCCA
AAGAAATCCTCGTGAACGAAGAGGATATTAAGGGCTACAGAGTGACCAGCACCGGCAAGCCCGAGTTCAC
CAACCTGAAGGTGTACCACGACATCAAGGACATTACCGCCCGGAAAGAGATTATTGAGAACGCCGAGCTG
CTGGATCAGATTGCCAAGATCCTGACCATCTACCAGAGCAGCGAGGACATCCAGGAAGAACTGACCAATC
TGAACTCCGAGCTGACCCAGGAAGAGATCGAGCAGATCTCTAATCTGAAGGGCTATACCGGCACCCACAA
CCTGAGCCTGAAGGCCATCAACCTGATCCTGGACGAGCTGTGGCACACCAACGACAACCAGATCGCTATC
TTCAACCGGCTGAAGCTGGTGCCCAAGAAGGTGGACCTGTCCCAGCAGAAAGAGATCCCCACCACCCTGG
TGGACGACTTCATCCTGAGCCCCGTCGTGAAGAGAAGCTTCATCCAGAGCATCAAAGTGATCAACGCCAT
CATCAAGAAGTACGGCCTGCCCAACGACATCATTATCGAGCTGGCCCGCGAGAAGAACTCCAAGGACGCC
CAGAAAATGATCAACGAGATGCAGAAGCGGAACCGGCAGACCAACGAGCGGATCGAGGAAATCATCCGGA
CCACCGGCAAAGAGAACGCCAAGTACCTGATCGAGAAGATCAAGCTGCACGACATGCAGGAAGGCAAGTG
CCTGTACAGCCTGGAAGCCATCCCTCTGGAAGATCTGCTGAACAACCCCTTCAACTATGAGGTGGACCAC
ATCATCCCCAGAAGCGTGTCCTTCGACAACAGCTTCAACAACAAGGTGCTCGTGAAGCAGGAAGAAAACA
GCAAGAAGGGCAACCGGACCCCATTCCAGTACCTGAGCAGCAGCGACAGCAAGATCAGCTACGAAACCTT
CAAGAAGCACATCCTGAATCTGGCCAAGGGCAAGGGCAGAATCAGCAAGACCAAGAAAGAGTATCTGCTG
GAAGAACGGGACATCAACAGGTTCTCCGTGCAGAAAGACTTCATCAACCGGAACCTGGTGGATACCAGAT
ACGCCACCAGAGGCCTGATGAACCTGCTGCGGAGCTACTTCAGAGTGAACAACCTGGACGTGAAAGTGAA
GTCCATCAATGGCGGCTTCACCAGCTTTCTGCGGCGGAAGTGGAAGTTTAAGAAAGAGCGGAACAAGGGG
TACAAGCACCACGCCGAGGACGCCCTGATCATTGCCAACGCCGATTTCATCTTCAAAGAGTGGAAGAAAC
TGGACAAGGCCAAAAAAGTGATGGAAAACCAGATGTTCGAGGAAAAGCAGGCCGAGAGCATGCCCGAGAT
CGAAACCGAGCAGGAGTACAAAGAGATCTTCATCACCCCCCACCAGATCAAGCACATTAAGGACTTCAAG
GACTACAAGTACAGCCACCGGGTGGACAAGAAGCCTAATAGAGAGCTGATTAACGACACCCTGTACTCCA
CCCGGAAGGACGACAAGGGCAACACCCTGATCGTGAACAATCTGAACGGCCTGTACGACAAGGACAATGA
CAAGCTGAAAAAGCTGATCAACAAGAGCCCCGAAAAGCTGCTGATGTACCACCACGACCCCCAGACCTAC
CAGAAACTGAAGCTGATTATGGAACAGTACGGCGACGAGAAGAATCCCCTGTACAAGTACTACGAGGAAA
CCGGGAACTACCTGACCAAGTACTCCAAAAAGGACAACGGCCCCGTGATCAAGAAGATTAAGTATTACGG
CAACAAACTGAACGCCCATCTGGACATCACCGACGACTACCCCAACAGCAGAAACAAGGTCGTGAAGCTG
TCCCTGAAGCCCTACAGATTCGACGTGTACCTGGACAATGGCGTGTACAAGTTCGTGACCGTGAAGAATC
TGGATGTGATCAAAAAAGAAAACTACTACGAAGTGAATAGCAAGTGCTATGAGGAAGCTAAGAAGCTGAA
GAAGATCAGCAACCAGGCCGAGTTTATCGCCTCCTTCTACAACAACGATCTGATCAAGATCAACGGCGAG
CTGTATAGAGTGATCGGCGTGAACAACGACCTGCTGAACCGGATCGAAGTGAACATGATCGACATCACCT
ACCGCGAGTACCTGGAAAACATGAACGACAAGAGGCCCCCCAGGATCATTAAGACAATCGCCTCCAAGAC
CCAGAGCATTAAGAAGTACAGCACAGACATTCTGGGCAACCTGTATGAAGTGAAATCTAAGAAGCACCCT
CAGATCATCAAAAAGGGCAAAAGGCCGGCGGCCACGAAAAAGGCCGGCCAGGCAAAAAAGAAAAAGGGAT
CCGCAACTTTGTATAATAAAGTTGAACGAGAAACGTAAAATGATATAAATATCAATATATTAAATTAGAT
TTTGCATAAAAAACAGACTACATAATACTGTAAAACACAACATATCCAGTCACTATGAATCAACTACTTA
GATGGTATTAGTGACCTGTACTGCAGGGCGGCCGCGATATCCCCTATAGTGAGTCGTATTACATGGTCAT
AGCTGTTTCCTGGCAGCTCTGGCCCGTGTCTCAAAATCTCTGATGTTACATTGCACAAGATAAAAATATA
TCATCATGAACAATAAAACTGTCTGCTTACATAAACAGTAATACAAGGGGTGTTATGAGCCATATTCAAC
GGGAAACGTCGAGGCCGCGATTAAATTCCAACATGGATGCTGATTTATATGGGTATAAATGGGCTCGCGA
TAATGTCGGGCAATCAGGTGCGACAATCTATCGCTTGTATGGGAAGCCCGATGCGCCAGAGTTGTTTCTG
AAACATGGCAAAGGTAGCGTTGCCAATGATGTTACAGATGAGATGGTCAGACTAAACTGGCTGACGGAAT
TTATGCCTCTTCCGACCATCAAGCATTTTATCCGTACTCCTGATGATGCATGGTTACTCACCACTGCGAT
CCCCGGAAAAACAGCATTCCAGGTATTAGAAGAATATCCTGATTCAGGTGAAAATATTGTTGATGCGCTG
GCAGTGTTCCTGCGCCGGTTGCATTCGATTCCTGTTTGTAATTGTCCTTTTAACAGCGATCGCGTATTTC
GTCTCGCTCAGGCGCAATCACGAATGAATAACGGTTTGGTTGATGCGAGTGATTTTGATGACGAGCGTAA
TGGCTGGCCTGTTGAACAAGTCTGGAAAGAAATGCATAAACTTTTGCCATTCTCACCGGATTCAGTCGTC
ACTCATGGTGATTTCTCACTTGATAACCTTATTTTTGACGAGGGGAAATTAATAGGTTGTATTGATGTTG
GACGAGTCGGAATCGCAGACCGATACCAGGATCTTGCCATCCTATGGAACTGCCTCGGTGAGTTTTCTCC
TTCATTACAGAAACGGCTTTTTCAAAAATATGGTATTGATAATCCTGATATGAATAAATTGCAGTTTCAT
TTGATGCTCGATGAGTTTTTCTAATCAGAATTGGTTAATTGGTTGTAACACTGGCAGAGCATTACGCTGA
CTTGACGGGACGGCGCAAGCTCATGACCAAAATCCCTTAACGTGAGTTACGCGTCGTTCCACTGAGCGTC
AGACCCCGTAGAAAAGATCAAAGGATCTTCTTGAGATCCTTTTTTTCTGCGCGTAATCTGCTGCTTGCAA
ACAAAAAAACCACCGCTACCAGCGGTGGTTTGTTTGCCGGATCAAGAGCTACCAACTCTTTTTCCGAAGG
TAACTGGCTTCAGCAGAGCGCAGATACCAAATACTGTTCTTCTAGTGTAGCCGTAGTTAGGCCACCACTT
CAAGAACTCTGTAGCACCGCCTACATACCTCGCTCTGCTAATCCTGTTACCAGTGGCTGCTGCCAGTGGC
GATAAGTCGTGTCTTACCGGGTTGGACTCAAGACGATAGTTACCGGATAAGGCGCAGCGGTCGGGCTGAA
CGGGGGGTTCGTGCACACAGCCCAGCTTGGAGCGAACGACCTACACCGAACTGAGATACCTACAGCGTGA
GCTATGAGAAAGCGCCACGCTTCCCGAAGGGAGAAAGGCGGACAGGTATCCGGTAAGCGGCAGGGTCGGA
ACAGGAGAGCGCACGAGGGAGCTTCCAGGGGGAAACGCCTGGTATCTTTATAGTCCTGTCGGGTTTCGCC
ACCTCTGACTTGAGCGTCGATTTTTGTGATGCTCGTCAGGGGGGCGGAGCCTATGGAAAAACGCCAGCAA
CGCGGCCTTTTTACGGTTCCTGGCCTTTTGCTGGCCTTTTGCTCACATGTT
